Addgene plasmid #22160: pEBG-hBEN
Depositing lab: Ananda Roy. Depositing organization: Tufts University. Publication: Repression of TFII-I-dependent transcription by nuclear exclusion. Tussie-Luna MI, Bayarsaihan D, Ruddle FH, Roy AL. Proc Natl Acad Sci U S A. 2001 Jul 3. 98(14):7789-94. 10.1073/pnas.141222298 PubMed 11438732.
Backbone
  Vector backbone: pEBG
  Backbone size w/o insert (bp): 6000
  Vector type: Mammalian Expression
Growth in bacteria
  Bacterial resistance: Ampicillin, 100 μg/mL
  Growth temperature: 37°C
  Growth strain: DH5alpha
  Copy number: Unknown
Gene/Insert
  Gene/Insert name: hBEN (alt name: MusTRD1)
  Species: H. sapiens (human)
  Insert size (bp): 2900
  Entrez Gene: GTF2IRD1 (a.k.a. BEN, CREAM1, GTF3, MUSTRD1, RBAP2, WBS, WBSCR11, WBSCR12, hMusTRD1alpha1)
  Tag / fusion protein: GST (N terminal on insert); His (N terminal on insert)
  Cloning method: Restriction Enzyme; 5′ cloning site ClaI (unknown if destroyed); 3′ cloning site NotI (unknown if destroyed)
  Sequencing primers: 5′ EF-1a Forward
Terms and licenses: Academic/Nonprofit Terms; Industry Terms: Not Available to Industry
Depositor comments: Homologous to mouse BEN 1alpha1 isoform
How to cite: pEBG-hBEN was a gift from Ananda Roy (Addgene plasmid # 22160 ; http://n2t.net/addgene:22160 ; RRID:Addgene_22160)
