[The description below was written by a language model from this plasmid's Addgene catalogue record and pLannotate feature annotations shown in this document.]
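Description:
pEBG-hBEN is a mammalian expression plasmid built on the pEBG backbone, which produces proteins as glutathione S-transferase fusions in transfected cells. The annotated depositor sequence is about 8.9 kb, consistent with a roughly 6 kb backbone plus a 2.9 kb insert. In bacteria it is maintained through a high-copy ColE1/pUC-type origin and selected with ampicillin via the β-lactamase gene. An M13 phage origin is also present, along with remnants of earlier cloning vectors (lac promoter/operator, lacI, lacZα, bom and rop fragments) that have no apparent role in expression. No mammalian selection marker is annotated, which suggests transient transfection use.

The payload is human BEN, also called MusTRD1 and encoded by GTF2IRD1, a TFII-I family transcription regulator from the Williams-Beuren syndrome region. The depositor notes that it is homologous to the mouse BEN 1alpha1 isoform. The cDNA was cloned between ClaI and NotI sites downstream of the Schistosoma japonicum GST coding sequence, and the fusion is driven by the strong constitutive human EF-1α promoter. A short SV40 early promoter and small t antigen fragment lie just upstream. A G-CSF-derived 3′ element follows the coding region.

The catalogue lists both GST and His tags as N-terminal, but the feature table places the histidine-tag fragment immediately after the GTF2IRD1 coding sequence, so its position should be checked against the sequence.

The GST moiety allows glutathione-affinity pulldown of BEN and associated proteins from mammalian lysates. The associated publication concerns repression of TFII-I-dependent transcription by nuclear exclusion, matching the annotated role of GTF2IRD1 in limiting the nuclear residency of TFII-I.
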