Features (pLannotate 1.2.2; 19 found; start..end, strand, type, name):
      2..94      +  CDS            lacI (fragment): lac repressor; lacI; The lac repressor binds to the lac operator to inhibit transcription in E. coli. This inhibition can be relieved by adding lactose or isopropyl-β-D-thiogalactopyranoside (IPTG).
    107..128     +  protein_bind   CAP binding site: CAP binding activates transcription in the presence of cAMP. E. coli catabolite activator protein
    143..173     +  promoter       lac promoter: promoter for the E. coli lac operon
    181..197     +  protein_bind   lac operator: The lac repressor binds to the lac operator to inhibit transcription in E. coli. This inhibition can be relieved by adding lactose or isopropyl-β-D-thiogalactopyranoside (IPTG). lac repressor encoded by lacI
    252..462     +  promoter       SV40 promoter: SV40 early promoter
    484..550     +  CDS            small t antigen (fragment): SV40 (simian virus 40) small t antigen
    558..1739    +  promoter       EF-1α promoter: strong constitutive promoter for human elongation factor EF-1α
   1795..2445    +  CDS            GST: glutathione S-transferase from Schistosoma japonicum
   2490..5321    +  CDS            GTF2IRD1: GT2D1_HUMAN - Also known as CREAM1, GTF3, MUSTRD1, RBAP2, WBSCR11, WBSCR12. Experimental evidence at protein level: Swiss-Prot protein existence level 1. May be a transcription regulator involved in cell-cycle progression and skeletal muscle differentiation. May repress GTF2I transcriptional functions, by preventing its nuclear residency, or by inhibiting its transcriptional activation. May contribute to slow- twitch fiber type specificity during myogenesis and in regenerating muscles. Binds troponin I slow-muscle fiber enhancer (USE B1). Binds specifically and with high affinity to the EFG se
   5320..5339    +  CDS            9xHis (fragment): 9xHis affinity tag
   5359..5451    +  ncRNA          G-CSF SLDE: Accession: RF00183 - G-CSF factor stem-loop destabilising element (SLDE)
   6020..6177    +  CDS            lacZα (fragment): LacZα fragment of β-galactosidase; lacZ fragment
   6183..6234    -  misc_feature   bom (fragment): basis of mobility region from pBR322
   6253..6633    +  rep_origin     M13 ori (sequence partly withheld): M13 bacteriophage origin of replication; arrow indicates direction of (+) strand synthesis
   6709..6758    -  misc_feature   bom (fragment): basis of mobility region from pBR322
   6860..6895    -  CDS            rop (fragment): Rop protein, which maintains plasmids at low copy number; rop
   6990..7094    +  promoter       AmpR promoter: bla
   7095..7955    +  CDS            AmpR: β-lactamase; bla; confers resistance to ampicillin, carbenicillin, and related antibiotics
   8126..8714    +  rep_origin     ori: high-copy-number ColE1/pMB1/pBR322/pUC origin of replication
>Addgene plasmid #22160 | pEBG-hBEN | depositor full sequence | sequence record 10161 | Author sequence
AGCGCCCAATACGCAAACCGCCTCTCCCCGCGCGTTGGCCGATTCATTAATGCAGCTGGCACGACAGGTT
TCCCGACTGGAAAGCGGGCAGTGAGCGCAACGCAATTAATGTGAGTTAGCTCACTCATTAGGCACCCCAG
GCTTTACACTTTATGCTTCCGGCTCGTATGTTGTGTGGAATTGTGAGCGGATAACAATTTCACACAGGAA
ACAGCTATGACCATGATTACGCCAAGCTTCCAGGCTCCCCAGCAGGCAGAAGTATGCAAAGCATGCATCT
CAATTAGTCAGCAACCATAGTCCCGCCCCTAACTCCGCCCATCCCGCCCCTAACTCCGCCCAGTTCCGCC
CATTCTCCGCCCCATGGCTGACTAATTTTTTTTATTTATGCAGAGGCCGAGGCCGCCTCGGCCTCTGAGC
TATTCCAGAAGTAGTGAGGAGGCTTTTTTGGAGGCCTAGGCTTTTGCAAAAAGCTTTGCAAAGATGGATA
AAGTTTTAAACAGAGAGGAATCTTTGCAGCTAATGGACCTTCTAGGTCTTGAAAGGAGTGGGAATTGGCT
CCGGTGCCCGTCAGTGGGCAGAGCGCACATCGCCCACAGTCCCCGAGAAGTTGGGGGGAGGGGTCGGCAA
TTGAACCGGTGCCTAGAGAAGGTGGCGCGGGGTAAACTGGGAAAGTGATGTCGTGTACTGGCTCCGCCTT
TTTCCCGAGGGTGGGGGAGAACCGTATATAAGTGCAGTAGTCGCCGTGAACGTTCTTTTTCGCAACGGGT
TTGCCGCCAGAACACAGGTAAGTGCCGTGTGTGGTTCCCGCGGGCCTGGCCTCTTTACGGGTTATGGCCC
TTGCGTGCCTTGAATTACTTCCACGCCCCTGGCTGCAGTACGTGATTCTTGATCCCGAGCTTCGGGTTGG
AAGTGGGTGGGAGAGTTCGAGGCCTTGCGCTTAAGGAGCCCCTTCGCCTCGTGCTTGAGTTGAGGCCTGG
CCTGGGCGCTGGGGCCGCCGCGTGCGAATCTGGTGGCACCTTCGCGCCTGTCTCGCTGCTTTCGATAAGT
CTCTAGCCATTTAAAATTTTTGATGACCTGCTGCGACGCTTTTTTTCTGGCAAGATAGTCTTGTAAATGC
GGGCCAAGATCTGCACACTGGTATTTCGGTTTTTGGGGCCGCGGGCGGCGACGGGGCCCGTGCGTCCCAG
CGCACATGTTCGGCGAGGCGGGGCCTGCGAGCGCGGCCACCGAGAATCGGACGGGGGTAGTCTCAAGCTG
GCCGGCCTGCTCTGGTGCCTGGCCTCGCGCCGCCGTGTATCGCCCCGCCCTGGGCGGCAAGGCTGGCCCG
GTCGGCACCAGTTGCGTGAGCGGAAAGATGGCCGCTTCCCGGCCCTGCTGCAGGGAGCTCAAAATGGAGG
ACGCGGCGCTCGGGAGAGCGGGCGGGTGAGTCACCCACACAAAGGAAAAGGGCCTTTCCGTCCTCAGCCG
TCGCTTCATGTGACTCCACGGAGTACCGGGCGCCGTCCAGGCACCTCGATTAGTTCTCGAGCTTTTGGAG
TACGTCGTCTTTAGGTTGGGGGGAGGGGTTTTATGCGATGGAGTTTCCCCACACTGAGTGGGTGGAGACT
GAAGTTAGGCCAGCTTGGCACTTGATGTAATTCTCCTTGGAATTTGCCCTTTTTGAGTTTGGATCTTGGT
TCATTCTCAAGCCTCAGACAGTGGTTCAAAGTTTTTTTCTTCCATTTCAGGTGTCGTGAGGAATTCTCTA
GAGATCCCTCGACCTCGAGATCCATTGTGCTGGATCTACAATGGCCCCTATACTAGGTTATTGGAAAATT
AAGGGCCTTGTGCAACCCACTCGACTTCTTTTGGAATATCTTGAAGAAAAATATGAAGAGCATTTGTATG
AGCGCGATGAAGGTGATAAATGGCGAAACAAAAAGTTTGAATTGGGTTTGGAGTTTCCCAATCTTCCTTA
TTATATTGATGGTGATGTTAAATTAACACAGTCTATGGCCATCATACGTTATATAGCTGACAAGCACAAC
ATGTTGGGTGGTTGTCCAAAAGAGCGTGCAGAGATTTCAATGCTTGAAGGAGCGGTTTTGGATATTAGAT
ACGGTGTTTCGAGAATTGCATATAGTAAAGACTTTGAAACTCTCAAAGTTGATTTTCTTAGCAAGCTACC
TGAAATGCTGAAAATGTTCGAAGATCGTTTATGTCATAAAACATATTTAAATGGTGATCATGTAACCCAT
CCTGACTTCATGTTGTATGACGCTCTTGATGTTGTTTTATACATGGACCCAATGTGCCTGGATGCGTTCC
CAAAATTAGTTTGTTTTAAAAAACGTATTGAAGCTATCCCACAAATTGATAAGTACTTGAAATCCAGCAA
GTATATAGCATGGCCTTTGCAGGGCTGGCAAGCCACGTTTGGTGGTGGCGACCATCCTCCAAAATCGGAT
CTGGTTCCGCGTGGATCCACTAGTGGTACCATCGATGGAATGGCCTTGCTGGGTAAGCGCTGTGACGTCC
CCACCAACGGCTGCGGACCCGACCGCTGGAACTCCGCGTTCACCCGCAAAGACGAGATCATCACCAGCCT
CGTGTCTGCCTTAGACTCCATGTGCTCAGCGCTGTCCAAACTGAACGCCGAGGTGGCCTGTGTCGCCGTG
CACGATGAGAGCGCCTTTGTGGTGGGCACAGAGAAGGGGAGAATGTTCCTGAATGCCCGGAAGGAGCTAC
AGTCAGACTTCCTCAGGTTCTGCCGAGGGCCCCCGTGGAAGGATCCGGAGGCAGAGCACCCCAAGAAGGT
GCAGCGGGGCGAGGGTGGAAGCCGTAGCCTCCCTCGGTCCTCCCTGGAACATGGCTCAGATGTGTACCTT
CTGCGGAAGATGGTAGAGGAGGTGTTTGATGTTCTTTATAGCGAGGCCCTGGGAAGGGCCAGTGTGGTGC
CACTGCCCTATGAGAGGCTGCTCAGGGAGCCAGGGCTGCTGGCCGTGCAGGGGCTGCCCGAAGGCCTGGC
CTTCCGAAGGCCAGCCGAGTATGACCCCAAGGCCCTCATGGCCATCCTGGAACACAGCCACCGCATCCGC
TTCAAGCTCAAGAGGCCACTTGAGGATGGCGGGCGGGACTCGAAGGCCCTGGTGGAGCTGAACGGTGTCT
CCCTGATTCCCAAGGGGTCACGGGACTGTGGCCTGCATGGCCAGGCCCCCAAGGTGCCACCCCAGGACCT
GCCCCCAACCGCCACCTCCTCCTCCATGGCCAGCTTCCTGTACAGCACGGCGCTCCCCAACCACGCCATC
CGAGAGCTCAAGCAGGAAGCACCTTCCTGCCCCCTTGCCCCCAGCGACCTGGGCCTGAGTCGGCCCATGC
CAGAGCCCAAGGCCACCGGTGCCCAAGACTTCTCCGACTGTTGTGGACAGAAGCCCACTGGGCCTGGTGG
GCCTCTCATCCAGAACGTCCATGCCTCCAAGCGCATTCTCTTCTCCATCGTCCATGACAAGTCAGAGAAG
TGGGACGCCTTCATAAAGGAAACCGAGGACATCAACACGCTCCGGGAGTGTGTGCAGATCCTGTTTAACA
GCAGATATGCGGAAGCCCTGGGCCTGGACCACATGGTCCCCGTGCCCTACCGGAAGATTGCCTGTGACCC
GGAGGCTGTGGAGATCGTGGGCATCCCGGACAAGATCCCCTTCAAGCGCCCCTGCACTTATGGAGTCCCC
AAGCTGAAGCGGATCCTGGAGGAGCGCCATAGTATCCACTTCATCATTAAGAGGATGTTTGATGAGCGAA
TTTTCACAGGGAACAAGTTTACCAAAGACACCACGAAGCTGGAGCCAGCCAGCCCGCCAGAGGACACCTC
TGCAGAGGTCTCTAGGGCCACCGTCCTTGACCTTGCTGGGAATGCTCGGTCAGACAAGGGCAGCATGTCT
GAAGACTGTGGGCCAGGAACGTCCGGGGAGCTGGGCGGGCTGAGGCCGATCAAAATTGAGCCAGAGGATC
TGGACATCATTCAGGTCACCGTCCCAGACCCCTCGCCAACCTCTGAGGAAATGACAGACTCGATGCCTGG
GCACCTGCCATCGGAGGATTCTGGTTATGGGATGGAGATGCTGACAGACAAAGGTCTGAGTGAGGACGCG
CGGCCGGAGGAGAGGCCCGTGGAGGACAGCCACGGTGACGTGATCCGGCCCCTGCGGAAGCAGGTGGAGC
TGCTCTTCAACACACGATACGCCAAGGCCATTGGCATCTCGGAGCCCGTCAAGGTGCCGTACTCCAAGTT
TCTGATGCACCCGGAGGAGCTGTTTGTGGTGGGACTGCCTGAAGGCATCTCCCTCCGCAGGCCCAACTGC
TTCGGGATCGCCAAGCTCCGGAAGATTCTGGAGGCCAGCAACAGCATCCAGTTTGTCATCAAGAGGCCCG
AGCTGCTCACTGAGGGAGTCAAAGAGCCCATCATGGATAGTCAAGAGAGGGATTCCGGGGACCCTCTGGT
GGACGAGAGCCTGAAGAGACAGGGCTTTCAAGAAAATTATGACGCGAGGCTCTCACGGATCGACATCGCC
AACACACTAAGGGAGCAGGTCCAGGACCTTTTCAATAAGAAATACGGGGAAGCCTTGGGCATCAAGTACC
CGGTCCAGGTCCCCTACAAGCGGATCAAGAGTAACCCCGGCTCCGTGATCATCGAGGGGCTGCCCCCAGG
AATCCCGTTCCGAAAGCCCTGTACCTTCGGCTCCCAGAACCTGGAGAGGATTCTTGCTGTGGCTGACAAG
ATCAAGTTCACAGTCACCAGGCCTTTCCAAGGACTCATCCCAAAGCCTGATGAAGATGACGCCAACAGAC
TCGGGGAGAAGGTGATCCTGCGGGAGCAGGTGAAGGAACTCTTCAACGAGAAATACGGTGAGGCCCTGGG
CCTGAACCGGCCGGTGCTGGTCCCTTATAAACTAATCCGGGACAGCCCAGACGCCGTGGAGGTCACGGGT
CTGCCTGATGACATCCCCTTCCGGAACCCCAACACGTACGACATCCACCGGCTGGAGAAGATCCTGAAGG
CCCGAGAGCATGTCCGCATGGTCATCATTAACCAGCTCCAACCCTTTGCAGAAATCTGCAATGATGCCAA
GGTGCCAGCCAAAGACAGCAGCATTCCCAAGCGCAAGAGAAAGCGGGTCTCGGAAGGAAATTCCGTCTCC
TCTTCCTCCTCGTCTTCCTCTTCCTCGTCCTCTAACCCGGATTCAGTGGCATCGGCCAACCAGATCTCAC
TCGTGCAATGGCCAATGTACATGGTGGACTATGCCGGCCTGAACGTGCAGCTCCCGGGACCTCTTAATTA
CCACCACCACCACCACCACTAGGCGGCCGCGACTCTAGAGTGAGGGTCCCCACCTGGGACCCTTGAGAGT
ATCAGGTCTCCCACGTGGGAGACAAGAAATCCCTGTTTAATATTTAAACAGCAGTGTTCCCCATCTGGGT
CCTTGCACCCCTCACTCTGGCCTCAGCCGACTGCACAGCGGCCCCTGCATCCCCTTGGCTGTGAGGCCCC
TGGACAAGCAGAGGTGGCCAGAGCTGGGAGGCATGGCCCTGGGGTCCCACGAATTTGCTGGGGAATCTCG
TTTTTCTTCTTAAGACTTTTGGGACATGGTTTGACTCCCGAACATCACCGACGCGTCTCCTGTTTTTCTG
GGTGGCCTCGGGACACCTGCCCTGCCCCCACGAGGGTCAGGACTGTGACTCTTTTTAGGGCCAGGCAGGT
GCCTGGACATTTGCCTTGCTGGACGGGGACTGGGGATGTGGGAGGGAGCAGACAGGAGGAATCATGTCAG
GCCTGTGTGTGAAAGGAAGCTCCACTGTCACCCTCCACCTCTTCACCCCCCACTCACCAGTGTCCCCTCC
ACTGTCACATTGTAACTGAACTTCAGGATAATAAAGTGTTTGCCTCCAAAAAAAAAAAAAAAAAAAAAAA
AAAAAAAAAAAAAAAAAAAAAAAAAAAAAAAAAAAAAAAAAAAAAAAAAAAAAAAAAAAAAAAAAAAGAA
TTCACTGGCCGTCGTTTTACAACGTCGTGACTGGGAAAACCCTGGCGTTACCCAACTTAATCGCCTTGCA
GCACATCCCCCTTTCGCCAGCTGGCGTAATAGCGAAGAGGCCCGCACCGATCGCCCTTCCCAACAGTTGC
GCAGCCTGAATGGCGAATGGCGCCTGATGCGGTATTTTCTCCTTACGCATCTGTGCGGTATTTCACACCG
CATA
[142 nt withheld, positions 6235-6376]
C
[141 nt withheld, positions 6378-6518]
CCTTTGACGTTGGAGTCCACGTTCTTT
[37 nt withheld, positions 6546-6582]
ACCCTATCTCGGGCTATTCTTTTGATTTATAAGGGATTTTGCCGATTTCGGCCTATTGGTTAAAAAATGA
GCTGATTTAACAAAAATTTAACGCGAATTTTAACAAAATATTAACGTTTACAATTTTATGGTGCACTCTC
AGTACAATCTGCTCTGATGCCGCATAGTTAAGCCAGCCCCGACACCCGCCAACACCCGCTGACGCGCCCT
GACGGGCTTGTCTGCTCCCGGCATCCGCTTACAGACAAGCTGTGACCGTCTCCGGGAGCTGCATGTGTCA
GAGGTTTTCACCGTCATCACCGAAACGCGCGAGACGAAAGGGCCTCGTGATACGCCTATTTTTATAGGTT
AATGTCATGATAATAATGGTTTCTTAGACGTCAGGTGGCACTTTTCGGGGAAATGTGCGCGGAACCCCTA
TTTGTTTATTTTTCTAAATACATTCAAATATGTATCCGCTCATGAGACAATAACCCTGATAAATGCTTCA
ATAATATTGAAAAAGGAAGAGTATGAGTATTCAACATTTCCGTGTCGCCCTTATTCCCTTTTTTGCGGCA
TTTTGCCTTCCTGTTTTTGCTCACCCAGAAACGCTGGTGAAAGTAAAAGATGCTGAAGATCAGTTGGGTG
CACGAGTGGGTTACATCGAACTGGATCTCAACAGCGGTAAGATCCTTGAGAGTTTTCGCCCCGAAGAACG
TTTTCCAATGATGAGCACTTTTAAAGTTCTGCTATGTGGCGCGGTATTATCCCGTATTGACGCCGGGCAA
GAGCAACTCGGTCGCCGCATACACTATTCTCAGAATGACTTGGTTGAGTACTCACCAGTCACAGAAAAGC
ATCTTACGGATGGCATGACAGTAAGAGAATTATGCAGTGCTGCCATAACCATGAGTGATAACACTGCGGC
CAACTTACTTCTGACAACGATCGGAGGACCGAAGGAGCTAACCGCTTTTTTGCACAACATGGGGGATCAT
GTAACTCGCCTTGATCGTTGGGAACCGGAGCTGAATGAAGCCATACCAAACGACGAGCGTGACACCACGA
TGCCTGTAGCAATGGCAACAACGTTGCGCAAACTATTAACTGGCGAACTACTTACTCTAGCTTCCCGGCA
ACAATTAATAGACTGGATGGAGGCGGATAAAGTTGCAGGACCACTTCTGCGCTCGGCCCTTCCGGCTGGC
TGGTTTATTGCTGATAAATCTGGAGCCGGTGAGCGTGGGTCTCGCGGTATCATTGCAGCACTGGGGCCAG
ATGGTAAGCCCTCCCGTATCGTAGTTATCTACACGACGGGGAGTCAGGCAACTATGGATGAACGAAATAG
ACAGATCGCTGAGATAGGTGCCTCACTGATTAAGCATTGGTAACTGTCAGACCAAGTTTACTCATATATA
CTTTAGATTGATTTAAAACTTCATTTTTAATTTAAAAGGATCTAGGTGAAGATCCTTTTTGATAATCTCA
TGACCAAAATCCCTTAACGTGAGTTTTCGTTCCACTGAGCGTCAGACCCCGTAGAAAAGATCAAAGGATC
TTCTTGAGATCCTTTTTTTCTGCGCGTAATCTGCTGCTTGCAAACAAAAAAACCACCGCTACCAGCGGTG
GTTTGTTTGCCGGATCAAGAGCTACCAACTCTTTTTCCGAAGGTAACTGGCTTCAGCAGAGCGCAGATAC
CAAATACTGTCCTTCTAGTGTAGCCGTAGTTAGGCCACCACTTCAAGAACTCTGTAGCACCGCCTACATA
CCTCGCTCTGCTAATCCTGTTACCAGTGGCTGCTGCCAGTGGCGATAAGTCGTGTCTTACCGGGTTGGAC
TCAAGACGATAGTTACCGGATAAGGCGCAGCGGTCGGGCTGAACGGGGGGTTCGTGCACACAGCCCAGCT
TGGAGCGAACGACCTACACCGAACTGAGATACCTACAGCGTGAGCTATGAGAAAGCGCCACGCTTCCCGA
AGGGAGAAAGGCGGACAGGTATCCGGTAAGCGGCAGGGTCGGAACAGGAGAGCGCACGAGGGAGCTTCCA
GGGGGAAACGCCTGGTATCTTTATAGTCCTGTCGGGTTTCGCCACCTCTGACTTGAGCGTCGATTTTTGT
GATGCTCGTCAGGGGGGCGGAGCCTATGGAAAAACGCCAGCAACGCGGCCTTTTTACGGTTCCTGGCCTT
TTGCTGGCCTTTTGCTCACATGTTCTTTCCTGCGTTATCCCCTGATTCTGTGGATAACCGTATTACCGCC
TTTGAGTGAGCTGATACCGCTCGCCGCAGCCGAACGACCGAGCGCAGCGAGTCAGTGAGCGAGGAAGC
