>Addgene plasmid #22160 | pEBG-hBEN | addgene partial sequence | sequence record 27986 | 22160 with pGEX5
GACGTCCCCACCAACGGCTGCGGACCCGACNGNTGGAACTCCGCGTTCACCCGCAAAGACNANATCATCA
CCAGCCTCNTGTCTGCCTTANACTCNNTGTGCTCAGCGCTGTCCAAACTGAACGCCGAGGTGGCCTGTGT
CGCCGTGCACGATGAGAGCGCCTTTGTGGTGGGCACANANAANGGGAGAATGTTCCTGAATGCCCGGAAG
GAGCTACAGTCAGACTTCCTCAGGTTCTGCCGAGGGCCCCCGTGGAANGATCCGGANGCANAGCACCCCN
NNAAGGTGCANCGGGGCGAGGGTGGAGGCCGTAGCCTCCCTCGGTCCTCCCTGGAACACGGCTCANATGT
GTANCNTNTGCNNANNATGGNAGAGGANGTGTTTGATGTTCTTTATANCGAGGNCNTNGGAAGGNNNNNT
GTGGTGCCNCTGCCCTAT
